Addgene plasmid #79118: pC1GFP-Kir7.1
Purpose: Express N-terminal fused Kir7.1 protein in mammalian cells
Depositing lab: Bikash Pattnaik. Depositing organization: University of Wisconsin, Madison. Publication: Snowflake vitreoretinal degeneration (SVD) mutation R162W provides new insights into Kir7.1 ion channel structure and function. Pattnaik BR, Tokarz S, Asuma MP, Schroeder T, Sharma A, Mitchell JC, Edwards AO, Pillers DA. PLoS One. 2013 Aug 19;8(8):e71744. doi: 10.1371/journal.pone.0071744. eCollection 2013. PONE-D-13-14033 PubMed 23977131.
Backbone
  Vector backbone: EGFP-C1
  Backbone manufacturer: Clonetech
  Backbone size w/o insert (bp): 4731
  Total vector size (bp): 5787
  Vector type: Mammalian Expression
  Selectable markers: Neomycin (select with G418)
Growth in bacteria
  Bacterial resistance: Kanamycin, 50 μg/mL
  Growth temperature: 37°C
  Growth strain: DH5alpha
  Copy number: High Copy
Gene/Insert
  Gene/Insert name: Inwardly rectifying potassium channel KCNJ13 (alt name: Kir7.1)
  Species: H. sapiens (human)
  Insert size (bp): 1080
  Entrez Gene: KCNJ13 (a.k.a. KIR1.4, KIR7.1, LCA16, SVD)
  Promoter: CMV
  Tag / fusion protein: GFP (N terminal on backbone)
  Cloning method: Restriction Enzyme; 5′ cloning site EcoR1 (unknown if destroyed); 3′ cloning site BamH1 (unknown if destroyed)
  Sequencing primers: 5′ GCT TCG AAT TCC GAC AGC AGT AAT TG; 3′ ATC CGG TGG ATC CTT ATT CTG TCA GT
Resource information
  A portion of this plasmid was derived from a plasmid made by: Origene
Terms and licenses: Academic/Nonprofit Terms; Industry Terms: Not Available to Industry
How to cite: pC1GFP-Kir7.1 was a gift from Bikash Pattnaik (Addgene plasmid # 79118 ; http://n2t.net/addgene:79118 ; RRID:Addgene_79118)
