[The description below was written by a language model from this plasmid's Addgene catalogue record and pLannotate feature annotations shown in this document.]
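Description:
pC1GFP-Kir7.1 is a 5,787 bp mammalian expression plasmid built on the EGFP-C1 backbone and designed to produce human Kir7.1, the inwardly rectifying potassium channel encoded by KCNJ13, with green fluorescent protein fused to its N-terminus. The CMV immediate early enhancer and promoter drive an EGFP coding sequence that runs through a short remnant of the multiple cloning site directly into the roughly 1.08 kb KCNJ13 open reading frame, which was inserted by restriction cloning between EcoRI and BamHI sites. An SV40 polyadenylation signal downstream terminates the transcript. The record notes that part of the plasmid derives from a commercially sourced clone, presumably the KCNJ13 cDNA, although this is not stated explicitly.

The plasmid is propagated in E. coli at high copy number from a ColE1/pUC-type origin. A single Tn5 aminoglycoside phosphotransferase (NeoR/KanR) gene provides selection in both hosts. The bacterial bla-type promoter allows kanamycin selection in bacteria, while the adjacent SV40 enhancer and early promoter, together with an HSV TK polyadenylation signal, allow G418 selection of stably transfected mammalian cells. An f1 origin is also present, which permits single-stranded DNA production. The short large T antigen, ble and bGH poly(A) fragments flagged by the annotation are probably partial sequence matches within the backbone rather than functional elements.

The construct is intended for expressing fluorescently tagged Kir7.1 in mammalian cells, so that channel expression and localisation can be followed by GFP fluorescence. The associated publication concerns Kir7.1 structure and function in relation to a snowflake vitreoretinal degeneration mutation. The record lists no mutation for this insert, which suggests it is the wild-type sequence.
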