Features (pLannotate 1.2.2; 15 found; start..end, strand, type, name):
     61..364     +  enhancer       CMV enhancer: human cytomegalovirus immediate early enhancer
    365..568     +  promoter       CMV promoter: human cytomegalovirus (CMV) immediate early promoter
    613..1329    +  CDS            EGFP: EGFP is a basic (constitutively fluorescent) green fluorescent protein published in 1996, derived from Aequorea victoria. It is reported to be a rapidly-maturing weak dimer with moderate acid sensitivity.
   1330..1366    +  misc_feature   MCS (fragment): multiple cloning site
   1366..2442    +  CDS            KCNJ13: KCJ13_HUMAN - Experimental evidence at protein level: Swiss-Prot protein existence level 1. Inward rectifier potassium channels are characterized by a greater tendency to allow potassium to flow into the cell rather than out of it. Their voltage dependence is regulated by the concentration of extracellular potassium; as external potassium is raised, the voltage range of the channel opening shifts to more positive voltages. The inward rectification is mainly due to the blockage of outward current by internal magnesium. KCNJ13 has a very low single channel conductance, low sensitivity to block b
   2468..2552    +  CDS            large T antigen (fragment): large T antigen from SV40 (simian virus 40)
   2575..2696    +  polyA_signal   SV40 poly(A) signal: SV40 polyadenylation signal
   2730..3158    -  rep_origin     f1 ori (sequence partly withheld): f1 bacteriophage origin of replication; arrow indicates direction of (+) strand synthesis
   3185..3289    +  promoter       AmpR promoter: bla
   3291..3648    +  promoter       SV40 promoter: SV40 enhancer and early promoter
   3683..4477    +  CDS            NeoR/KanR: aminoglycoside phosphotransferase from Tn5; aph(3')-II (or nptII); confers resistance to neomycin, kanamycin, and G418 (Geneticin®)
   4498..4650    +  CDS            ble (fragment): BLE_KLEPN - Experimental evidence at protein level: Swiss-Prot protein existence level 1. Binding protein with a strong affinity to the bleomycin family of antibiotics. Binds to CL990; an antimitotic-antibiotic compound. From Klebsiella pneumoniae.
   4709..4756    +  polyA_signal   HSV TK poly(A) signal: herpes simplex virus thymidine kinase polyadenylation signal (Cole and Stacy, 1985)
   4847..4863    -  polyA_signal   bGH poly(A) signal (fragment): bovine growth hormone polyadenylation signal
   5085..5673    +  rep_origin     ori: high-copy-number ColE1/pMB1/pBR322/pUC origin of replication
>Addgene plasmid #79118 | pC1GFP-Kir7.1 | depositor full sequence | sequence record 148017 | pC1GFP-Kir7.1 sequence 5787 bps
TAGTTATTAATAGTAATCAATTACGGGGTCATTAGTTCATAGCCCATATATGGAGTTCCGCGTTACATAA
CTTACGGTAAATGGCCCGCCTGGCTGACCGCCCAACGACCCCCGCCCATTGACGTCAATAATGACGTATG
TTCCCATAGTAACGCCAATAGGGACTTTCCATTGACGTCAATGGGTGGAGTATTTACGGTAAACTGCCCA
CTTGGCAGTACATCAAGTGTATCATATGCCAAGTACGCCCCCTATTGACGTCAATGACGGTAAATGGCCC
GCCTGGCATTATGCCCAGTACATGACCTTATGGGACTTTCCTACTTGGCAGTACATCTACGTATTAGTCA
TCGCTATTACCATGGTGATGCGGTTTTGGCAGTACATCAATGGGCGTGGATAGCGGTTTGACTCACGGGG
ATTTCCAAGTCTCCACCCCATTGACGTCAATGGGAGTTTGTTTTGGCACCAAAATCAACGGGACTTTCCA
AAATGTCGTAACAACTCCGCCCCATTGACGCAAATGGGCGGTAGGCGTGTACGGTGGGAGGTCTATATAA
GCAGAGCTGGTTTAGTGAACCGTCAGATCCGCTAGCGCTACCGGTCGCCACCATGGTGAGCAAGGGCGAG
GAGCTGTTCACCGGGGTGGTGCCCATCCTGGTCGAGCTGGACGGCGACGTAAACGGCCACAAGTTCAGCG
TGTCCGGCGAGGGCGAGGGCGATGCCACCTACGGCAAGCTGACCCTGAAGTTCATCTGCACCACCGGCAA
GCTGCCCGTGCCCTGGCCCACCCTCGTGACCACCCTGACCTACGGCGTGCAGTGCTTCAGCCGCTACCCC
GACCACATGAAGCAGCACGACTTCTTCAAGTCCGCCATGCCCGAAGGCTACGTCCAGGAGCGCACCATCT
TCTTCAAGGACGACGGCAACTACAAGACCCGCGCCGAGGTGAAGTTCGAGGGCGACACCCTGGTGAACCG
CATCGAGCTGAAGGGCATCGACTTCAAGGAGGACGGCAACATCCTGGGGCACAAGCTGGAGTACAACTAC
AACAGCCACAACGTCTATATCATGGCCGACAAGCAGAAGAACGGCATCAAGGTGAACTTCAAGATCCGCC
ACAACATCGAGGACGGCAGCGTGCAGCTCGCCGACCACTACCAGCAGAACACCCCCATCGGCGACGGCCC
CGTGCTGCTGCCCGACAACCACTACCTGAGCACCCAGTCCGCCCTGAGCAAAGACCCCAACGAGAAGCGC
GATCACATGGTCCTGCTGGAGTTCGTGACCGCCGCCGGGATCACTCTCGGCATGGACGAGCTGTACAAGT
CCGGACTCAGATCTCGAGCTCAAGCTTCGAATTCTGACAGCAGTAATTGCAAAGTTATTGCTCCTCTCCT
AAGTCAAAGATACCGGAGGATGGTCACCAAGGATGGCCACAGCACACTTCAAATGGATGGCGCTCAAAGA
GGTCTTGCATATCTTCGAGATGCTTGGGGAATCCTAATGGACATGCGCTGGCGTTGGATGATGTTGGTCT
TTTCTGCTTCTTTTGTTGTCCACTGGCTTGTCTTTGCAGTGCTCTGGTATGTTCTGGCTGAGATGAATGG
TGATCTGGAACTAGATCATGATGCCCCACCTGAAAACCACACTATCTGTGTCAAGTATATCACCAGTTTC
ACAGCTGCATTCTCCTTCTCCCTGGAGACACAACTCACAATTGGTTATGGTACCATGTTCCCCAGTGGTG
ACTGTCCAAGTGCAATCGCCTTACTTGCCATACAAATGCTCCTAGGCCTCATGCTAGAGGCTTTTATCAC
AGGTGCTTTTGTGGCGAAGATTGCCCGGCCAAAAAATCGAGCTTTTTCAATTCGCTTTACTGACACAGCA
GTAGTAGCTCACATGGATGGCAAACCTAATCTTATCTTCCAAGTGGCCAACACCCGACCTAGCCCTCTAA
CCAGTGTCCGGGTCTCAGCTGTACTCTATCAGGAAAGAGAAAATGGCAAACTCTACCAGACCAGTGTGGA
TTTCCACCTTGATGGCATCAGTTCTGACGAATGTCCATTCTTCATCTTTCCACTAACGTACTATCACTCC
ATTACACCATCAAGTCCTCTGGCTACTCTGCTCCAGCATGAAAATCCTTCTCACTTTGAATTAGTTGTAT
TCCTTTCAGCAATGCAGGAGGGCACTGGAGAAATATGCCAAAGGAGGACATCCTACCTACCGTCTGAAAT
CATGTTACATCACTGTTTTGCATCTCTGTTGACCCGAGGTTCCAAAGGTGAATATCAAATCAAGATGGAG
AATTTTGACAAGACTGTCCCTGAATTTCCAACTCCTCTGGTTTCTAAAAGCCCAAACAGGACTGACCTGG
ATATCCACATCAATGGACAAAGCATTGACAATTTTCAGATCTCTGAAACAGGACTGACAGAATAAGGATC
CACCGGATCTAGATAACTGATCATAATCAGCCATACCACATTTGTAGAGGTTTTACTTGCTTTAAAAAAC
CTCCCACACCTCCCCCTGAACCTGAAACATAAAATGAATGCAATTGTTGTTGTTAACTTGTTTATTGCAG
CTTATAATGGTTACAAATAAAGCAATAGCATCACAAATTTCACAAATAAAGCATTTTTTTCACTGCATTC
TAGTTGTGGTTTGTCCAAACTCATCAATGTATCTTAACGCGTAAATTGTAAGCGTTAATATTTTGTTAAA
ATTCGCGTTAAATTTTTGTTAAATCAGCTCATTTTTTAACCAATAGGCCGAAATCGGCAAAATCCCTTAT
AAATCAAAAGAATAGACCGAGATAGGGT
[37 nt withheld, positions 2829-2865]
AAAGAACGTGGACTCCAACGTCAAAGG
[49 nt withheld, positions 2893-2941]
T
[91 nt withheld, positions 2943-3033]
G
[124 nt withheld, positions 3035-3158]
CAGGTGGCACTTTTCGGGGAAATGTGCGCGGAACCCCTATTTGTTTATTTTTCTAAATACATTCAAATAT
GTATCCGCTCATGAGACAATAACCCTGATAAATGCTTCAATAATATTGAAAAAGGAAGAGTCCTGAGGCG
GAAAGAACCAGCTGTGGAATGTGTGTCAGTTAGGGTGTGGAAAGTCCCCAGGCTCCCCAGCAGGCAGAAG
TATGCAAAGCATGCATCTCAATTAGTCAGCAACCAGGTGTGGAAAGTCCCCAGGCTCCCCAGCAGGCAGA
AGTATGCAAAGCATGCATCTCAATTAGTCAGCAACCATAGTCCCGCCCCTAACTCCGCCCATCCCGCCCC
TAACTCCGCCCAGTTCCGCCCATTCTCCGCCCCATGGCTGACTAATTTTTTTTATTTATGCAGAGGCCGA
GGCCGCCTCGGCCTCTGAGCTATTCCAGAAGTAGTGAGGAGGCTTTTTTGGAGGCCTAGGCTTTTGCAAA
GATCGATCAAGAGACAGGATGAGGATCGTTTCGCATGATTGAACAAGATGGATTGCACGCAGGTTCTCCG
GCCGCTTGGGTGGAGAGGCTATTCGGCTATGACTGGGCACAACAGACAATCGGCTGCTCTGATGCCGCCG
TGTTCCGGCTGTCAGCGCAGGGGCGCCCGGTTCTTTTTGTCAAGACCGACCTGTCCGGTGCCCTGAATGA
ACTGCAAGACGAGGCAGCGCGGCTATCGTGGCTGGCCACGACGGGCGTTCCTTGCGCAGCTGTGCTCGAC
GTTGTCACTGAAGCGGGAAGGGACTGGCTGCTATTGGGCGAAGTGCCGGGGCAGGATCTCCTGTCATCTC
ACCTTGCTCCTGCCGAGAAAGTATCCATCATGGCTGATGCAATGCGGCGGCTGCATACGCTTGATCCGGC
TACCTGCCCATTCGACCACCAAGCGAAACATCGCATCGAGCGAGCACGTACTCGGATGGAAGCCGGTCTT
GTCGATCAGGATGATCTGGACGAAGAGCATCAGGGGCTCGCGCCAGCCGAACTGTTCGCCAGGCTCAAGG
CGAGCATGCCCGACGGCGAGGATCTCGTCGTGACCCATGGCGATGCCTGCTTGCCGAATATCATGGTGGA
AAATGGCCGCTTTTCTGGATTCATCGACTGTGGCCGGCTGGGTGTGGCGGACCGCTATCAGGACATAGCG
TTGGCTACCCGTGATATTGCTGAAGAGCTTGGCGGCGAATGGGCTGACCGCTTCCTCGTGCTTTACGGTA
TCGCCGCTCCCGATTCGCAGCGCATCGCCTTCTATCGCCTTCTTGACGAGTTCTTCTGAGCGGGACTCTG
GGGTTCGAAATGACCGACCAAGCGACGCCCAACCTGCCATCACGAGATTTCGATTCCACCGCCGCCTTCT
ATGAAAGGTTGGGCTTCGGAATCGTTTTCCGGGACGCCGGCTGGATGATCCTCCAGCGCGGGGATCTCAT
GCTGGAGTTCTTCGCCCACCCTAGGGGGAGGCTAACTGAAACACGGAAGGAGACAATACCGGAAGGAACC
CGCGCTATGACGGCAATAAAAAGACAGAATAAAACGCACGGTGTTGGGTCGTTTGTTCATAAACGCGGGG
TTCGGTCCCAGGGCTGGCACTCTGTCGATACCCCACCGAGACCCCATTGGGGCCAATACGCCCGCGTTTC
TTCCTTTTCCCCACCCCACCCCCCAAGTTCGGGTGAAGGCCCAGGGCTCGCAGCCAACGTCGGGGCGGCA
GGCCCTGCCATAGCCTCAGGTTACTCATATATACTTTAGATTGATTTAAAACTTCATTTTTAATTTAAAA
GGATCTAGGTGAAGATCCTTTTTGATAATCTCATGACCAAAATCCCTTAACGTGAGTTTTCGTTCCACTG
AGCGTCAGACCCCGTAGAAAAGATCAAAGGATCTTCTTGAGATCCTTTTTTTCTGCGCGTAATCTGCTGC
TTGCAAACAAAAAAACCACCGCTACCAGCGGTGGTTTGTTTGCCGGATCAAGAGCTACCAACTCTTTTTC
CGAAGGTAACTGGCTTCAGCAGAGCGCAGATACCAAATACTGTCCTTCTAGTGTAGCCGTAGTTAGGCCA
CCACTTCAAGAACTCTGTAGCACCGCCTACATACCTCGCTCTGCTAATCCTGTTACCAGTGGCTGCTGCC
AGTGGCGATAAGTCGTGTCTTACCGGGTTGGACTCAAGACGATAGTTACCGGATAAGGCGCAGCGGTCGG
GCTGAACGGGGGGTTCGTGCACACAGCCCAGCTTGGAGCGAACGACCTACACCGAACTGAGATACCTACA
GCGTGAGCTATGAGAAAGCGCCACGCTTCCCGAAGGGAGAAAGGCGGACAGGTATCCGGTAAGCGGCAGG
GTCGGAACAGGAGAGCGCACGAGGGAGCTTCCAGGGGGAAACGCCTGGTATCTTTATAGTCCTGTCGGGT
TTCGCCACCTCTGACTTGAGCGTCGATTTTTGTGATGCTCGTCAGGGGGGCGGAGCCTATGGAAAAACGC
CAGCAACGCGGCCTTTTTACGGTTCCTGGCCTTTTGCTGGCCTTTTGCTCACATGTTCTTTCCTGCGTTA
TCCCCTGATTCTGTGGATAACCGTATTACCGCCATGCAT
