>Addgene plasmid #79118 | pC1GFP-Kir7.1 | addgene partial sequence | sequence record 166359 | LNCX 5'-AGCTCGTTTAGTGAACCGTCAGATC-3'
CGGTCGCCACCATGGTGAGCAAGGGCGAGGAGCTGTTCACCGGGGTGGTGCCCATCCTGGTCGAGCTGGA
CGGCGACGTAAACGGCCACAAGTTCAGCGTGTCCGGCGAGGGCGAGGGCGATGCCACCTACGGCAAGCTG
ACCCTGAAGTTCATCTGCACCACCGGCAAGCTGCCCGTGCCCTGGCCCACCCTCGTGACCACCCTGACCT
ACGGCGTGCAGTGCTTCAGCCGCTACCCCGACCACATGAAGCAGCACGACTTCTTCAAGTCCGCCATGCC
CGAAGGCTACGTCCAGGAGCGCACCATCTTCTTCAAGGACGACGGCAACTACAAGACCCGCGCCGAGGTG
AAGTTCGAGGGCGACACCCTGGTGAACCGCATCGAGCTGAAGGGCATCGACTTCAAGGAGGACGGCAACA
TCCTGGGGCACAAGCTGGAGTACAACTACAACAGCCACAACGTCTATATCATGGCCGACAAGCAGAAGAA
CGGCATCAAGGTGAACTTCAAGATCCGCCACAACATCGAGGACGGCAGCGTGCAGCTCGCCGACCACTAC
CAGCAGAACACCCCCATCGGCGACGGCCCCGTGCTGCTGCCCGACAACCACTACCTGAGCACCCAGTCCG
CCCTGAGCAAAGACCCCAACGAGAAGCGCGATCACATGGTCCTGCTGGAGTTCGTGACCGCCGCCGGGAT
CACTCTCGGCATGGACGAGCTGTACAAGTCCGGACTCAGATCTCGAGCTCAAGCTTCGAATTCCGACAGC
AGTAATTGCAAAGTTATTGCTCCTCTCCTAAGTCAAAGATACCGGAGGATGGTCACCAAGGATGGCCACA
GCACACTTCAAATGGATGGCGCTCAAAGAGGTCTTGCATATCTTCGAGATGCTTGGGGAATCCTAATGGA
CATGCGCTGGCGTTGGATGATGTTGGTCTTTTCTGCTTCTTTTGTTGTCCACTGGCTTGTCTTTGCAGTG
CTCTGGTATGTTCTGGCTGAGATGAATGGTGATCTGGAACTAGATCATGATGCCC
