>Addgene plasmid #79118 | pC1GFP-Kir7.1 | addgene partial sequence | sequence record 166361 | SV40pA-R 5'-GAAATTTGTGATGCTATTGC-3'
TTATAAGCTGCAATAAACAAGTTAACAACAACAATTGCATTCATTTTATGTTTCAGGTTCAGGGGGAGGT
GTGGGAGGTTTTTTAAAGCAAGTAAAACCTCTACAAATGTGGTATGGCTGATTATGATCAGTTATCTAGA
TCCGGTGGATCCTTATTCTGTCAGTCCTGTTTCAGAGATCTGAAAATTGTCAATGCTTTGTCCATTGATG
TGGATATCCAGGTCAGTCCTGTTTGGGCTTTTAGAAACCAGAGGAGTTGGAAATTCAGGGACAGTCTTGT
CAAAATTCTCCATCTTGATTTGATATTCACCTTTGGAACCTCGGGTCAACAGAGATGCAAAACAGTGATG
TAACATGATTTCAGACGGTAGGTAGGATGTCCTCCTTTGGCATATTTCTCCAGTGCCCTCCTGCATTGCT
GAAAGGAATACAACTAATTCAAAGTGAGAAGGATTTTCATGCTGGAGCAGAGTAGCCAGAGGACTTGATG
GTGTAATGGAGTGATAGTACGTTAGTGGAAAGATGAAGAATGGACATTCGTCAGAACTGATGCCATCAAG
GTGGAAATCCACACTGGTCTGGTAGAGTTTGCCATTTTCTCTTTCCTGATAGAGTACAGCTGAGACCCGG
ACACTGGTTAGAGGGCTAGGTCGGGTGTTGGCCACTTGGAAGATAAGATTAGGTTTGCCATCCATGTGAG
CTACTACTGCTGTGTCAGTAAAGCGAATTGAAAAAGCTCGATTTTTTGGCCGGGCAATCTTCGCCACAAA
AGCACCTGTGATAAAAGCCTCTAGCATGAGGCCTAGGAGCATTTGTATGGCAAGTAAGGCGATTGCACTT
GGACAGTCACCACTGGGGAACATGGTACCATAACCAATTGTGAGTTGTGTCTCCAGGGAGAAGGAGAATG
CAGCTGTGAAACTGGTGATATACT
